>Addgene plasmid #145865 | pAc5.1C-Fluc-CG31224_A | depositor full sequence | sequence record 288310 | Full Sequence
CTTCAAGGAATTAATTCTATATTCTAAAAACACAAATGATACTTCTAAAAAAAATCATGAATGGCATCAA
CTCTGAATCAAATCTTTGCAGATGCACCTACTTCTCATTTCCACTGTCACATCATTTTTCCAGATCTCGC
TGCCTGTTATGTGGCCCACAAACCAAGACACGTTTTATGGCCATTAAAGCTGGCTGATCGTCGCCAAACA
CCAAATACATATCAATATGTACATTCGAGAAAGAAGCGATCAAAGAAGCGTCTTCGGGCGAGTAGGAGAA
TGCGGAGGAGAAGGAGAACGAGCTGATCTAGTATCTCTCCACAATCCAATGCCAACTGACCAACTGGCCA
TATTCGGAGCAATTTGAAGCCAATTTCCATCGCCTGGCGATCGCTCCATTCTTGGCTATATGTTTTTCAC
CGTTCCCGGGGCCATTTTCAAAGACTCGTCGGTAAGATAAGATTGTGTCACTCGCTGTCTCTCTTCATTT
GTCGAAGAATGCTGAGGAATTTCGCGATGACGTCGGCGAGTATTTTGAAGAATGAGAATAATTTGTATTT
ATACGAAAATCAGTTAGTGGAATTTTCTACAAAAACATGTTATCTATAGATAATTTTGTTGCAAAATATG
TTGACTATGACAAAGATTGTATGTATATACCTTTAATGTATTCTCATTTTCTTATGTATTTATAATGGCA
ATGATGATACTGATGATATTTTAAGATGATGCCAGACCACAGGCTGATTTCTGCGTCTTTTGCCGAACGC
AGTGCATGTGCGGTTGTTGTTTTTTGGAATAGTTTCAATTTTCGGACTGTCCGCTTTGATTTCAGTTTCT
TGGCTTATTCAAAAAGCAAAGTAAAGCCAAAAAAGCGAGATGGCAATACCAAATGCGGCAAAACGGTAGT
GGAAGGAAAGGGGTGCGGGGCAGCGGAAGGAAGGGTGGGGCGGGGCGTGGCGGGGTCTGTGGCTGGGCGC
GACGTCACCGACGTTGGAGCCACTCCTTTGACCATGTGTGCGTGTGTGTATTATTCGTGTCTCGCCACTC
GCCGGTTGTTTTTTTCTTTTTATCTCGCTCTCTCTAGCGCCATCTCGTACGCATGCTCAACGCACCGCAT
GTTGCCGTGTCCTTTATGCGTCATTTTGGCTCGAAATAGGCAATTATTTAAACAAAGATTAGTCAACGAA
AACGCTAAAATAAATAAGTCTACAATATGGTTACTTATTGCCATGTGTGTGCAGCCAACGATAGCAACAA
AAGCAACAACACAGTGGCTTTCCCTCTTTCACTTTTTGTTTGCAAGCGCGTGCGAGCAAGACGGCACGAC
CGGCAAACGCAATTACGCTGACAAAGAGCAGACGAAGTTTTGGCCGAAAAACATCAAGGCGCCTGATACG
AATGCATTTGCAATAACAATTGCGATATTTAATATTGTTTATGAAGCTGTTTGACTTCAAAACACACAAA
AAAAAAAATAAAACAAATTATTTGAAAGAGAATTAGGAATCGGACAGCTTATCGTTACGGGCTAACAGCA
CACCGAGACGAAATAGCTTACCTGACGTCACAGCCTCTGGAAGAACTGCCGCCAAGCAGAGAGAGAGAGA
AAAAGAGGGAGAGCAGCTTAGACCGCATGTGCTTGTGTGTGAGGCGTCTCTCTCTTCGTCTCCTGTTTGC
GCAAACGCATAGACTGCACTGAGAAAATCGATTACCTATTTTTTATGAATGAATATTTGCACTATTACTA
TTCAAAACTATTAAGATAGCAATCACATTCAATAGCCAAATACTATACCACCTGAGCGATGCAACGAAAT
GATCAATTTGAGCAAAAATGCTGCATATTTAGGACGGCATCATTATAGAAATGCTTCTTGCTGTGTACTT
TTCTCTCGTCTGGCAGCTGTTTCGCCGTTATTGTTAAAACCGGCTTAAGTTAGGTGTGTTTTCTACGACT
AGTGATGCCCCTACTAGAAGATGTGTGTTGCACAAATGTCCCTGAATAACCAATTTGAAGTGCAGATAGC
AGTAAACGTAAGCTAATATGAATATTATTTAACTGTAATGTTTTAATATCGCTGGACATTACTAATAAAC
CCACTATAAACACATGTACATATGTATGTTTTGGCATACAATGAGTAGTTGGGGAAAAAATGTGTAAAAG
CACCGTGACCATCACAGCATAAAGATAACCAGCTGAAGTATCGAATATGAGTAACCCCCAAATTGAATCA
CATGCCGCAACTGATAGGACCCATGGAAGTACACTCTTCATGGCGATATACAAGACACACACAAGCACGA
ACACCCAGTTGCGGAGGAAATTCTCCGTAAATGAAAACCCAATCGGCGAACAATTCATACCCATATATGG
TAAAAGTTTTGAACGCGACTTGAGAGCGGAGAGCATTGCGGCTGATAAGGTTTTAGCGCTAAGCGGGCTT
TATAAAACGGGCTGCGGGACCAGTTTTCATATCACTACCGTTTGAGTTCTTGTGCTGTGTGGATACTCCT
CCCGACACAAAGCCGCTCCATCAGCCAGCAGTCGTCTAATCCAGAGACCCCGGATCGGGGTACCAACATG
GCCGAAGACGCCAAAAACATAAAGAAAGGCCCGGCACCATTCTATCCACTAGAGGATGGAACCGCTGGAG
AGCAACTGCATAAGGCTATGAAGAGATACGCCCTGGTTCCTGGAACAATTGCTTTTACAGATGCACATAT
CGAGGTGAACATCACGTACGCGGAATACTTCGAAATGTCCGTTCGGTTGGCAGAAGCTATGAAACGATAT
GGGCTGAATACAAATCACAGAATCGTCGTATGCAGTGAAAACTCTCTTCAATTCTTTATGCCGGTGTTGG
GCGCGTTATTTATCGGAGTTGCAGTTGCGCCCGCGAACGACATTTATAATGAACGTGAATTGCTCAACAG
TATGAACATTTCGCAGCCTACCGTAGTGTTTGTTTCCAAAAAGGGGTTGCAAAAAATTTTGAACGTGCAA
AAAAAATTACCAATAATCCAGAAAATTATTATCATGGATTCTAAAACGGATTACCAGGGATTTCAGTCGA
TGTACACGTTCGTCACATCTCATCTACCTCCCGGTTTTAATGAATACGATTTTGTACCAGAGTCCTTTGA
TCGTGACAAAACAATTGCACTGATAATGAACTCCTCTGGATCTACTGGGTTACCTAAGGGTGTGGCCCTT
CCGCATAGAACTGCCTGCGTCAGATTCTCGCATGCCAGAGATCCTATTTTTGGCAATCAAATCATTCCGG
ATACTGCGATTTTAAGTGTTGTTCCATTCCATCACGGTTTTGGAATGTTTACTACACTCGGATATTTGAT
ATGTGGATTTCGAGTCGTCTTAATGTATAGATTTGAAGAAGAGCTGTTTTTACGATCCCTTCAGGATTAC
AAAATTCAAAGTGCGTTGCTAGTACCAACCCTATTTTCATTCTTCGCCAAAAGCACTCTGATTGACAAAT
ACGATTTATCTAATTTACACGAAATTGCTTCTGGGGGCGCACCTCTTTCGAAAGAAGTCGGGGAAGCGGT
TGCAAAACGCTTCCATCTTCCAGGGATACGACAAGGATATGGGCTCACTGAGACTACATCAGCTATTCTG
ATTACACCCGAGGGGGATGATAAACCGGGCGCGGTCGGTAAAGTTGTTCCATTTTTTGAAGCGAAGGTTG
TGGATCTGGATACCGGGAAAACGCTGGGCGTTAATCAGAGAGGCGAATTATGTGTCAGAGGACCTATGAT
TATGTCCGGTTATGTAAACAATCCGGAAGCGACCAACGCCTTGATTGACAAGGATGGATGGCTACATTCT
GGAGACATAGCTTACTGGGACGAAGACGAACACTTCTTCATAGTTGACCGCTTGAAGTCTTTAATTAAAT
ACAAAGGGTATCAGGTGGCCCCCGCTGAATTGGAATCGATATTGTTACAACACCCCAACATCTTCGACGC
GGGCGTGGCAGGTCTTCCCGACGATGACGCCGGTGAACTTCCCGCCGCCGTTGTTGTTTTGGAGCACGGA
AAGACGATGACGGAAAAAGAGATCGTGGATTACGTCGCCAGTCAAGTAACAACCGCGAAAAAGTTGCGCG
GAGGAGTTGTGTTTGTGGACGAAGTACCGAAAGGTCTTACCGGAAAACTCGACGCAAGAAAAATCAGAGA
GATCCTCATAAAGGCCAAGAAGGGCGGAAAGTCCAAATTGTAAGAATTCGGGGGGTTCGGTTCCATTGGG
CTAATCGTAATCGAACTAAAGTTTAATATAATCATTACCTAGGTAGTTGTTCATGACTCTTCTATGTGTG
TACTGTGTGTGTCTGTGGTTAAAACAACAAAACAAAACAACAAATTAGTATTACCTATCGAACTATATAT
TTAGTTAACATATGCGATTGCCAATTCTTGTTGATTAAACCAACAAGAAACAATTATCACAATAATTACA
TTTTACTAATCTTACATTTTGGATGTGGTTTAAGAACGTAGCTAAATGTGAAAGTGTTCCCCATTCTCTT
CCTCCGGATTCGAATCACAATTCGCGTCAACCGCTTTAATCCCGTTTAGGTTTTAGATTCTAACCCACTT
TAGTAAAATGTTATACCTAGTTCAGTGCAATATACATCGATTAAATACTATATGCCGCGATACTTTTTCA
TTTCTATTTTAGTAGTTTAGTTCGCATTAAGTTTATTCATTTATCTTATCTATCCACGCCTAGAAGAGCA
TACTAGTTAATTTAAGTTAGCCGAAATTGGTCTTAAAACTTTCGAGTTTTTCCAGAACTTGAGCACATTC
TAAGCGAAGGGCACATACACAGAAAACGAACACCCATCTAACAACTTGTTATATAATTTGTATTTTTCTA
ATTGAAGAGAAAACTCTCTGCCAGCAATCGAACGTAAGCGAACACAACTGTCATATTGGATAACAAATTT
CGATGTACGTAGCATATTTTTGATTTATAGTAGTTGCAACTTCTCTAGGCTATTTTAAAGGATTGTTTCA
ATGGTTTATTGCAGCATTAGTTAAAATTTGTAGCTCTAAGTGAACCCAACATTAAGTATAAATAAAATTT
CACAATACATGCGTACATGCATCATAATACGAAAACAAACAAATGAAAACAAAACAATTTTAAAATATTT
ACAACTTACGATAAAGATTTCAATGAGAACTAATGGAAAGAATCCCATTCTATGAAGGAAATAAATTCAA
TTTATGGATAATTACAAAACGTCGACCGATGCCCTTGAGAGCCTTCAACCCAGTCAGCTCCTTCCGGTGG
GCGCGGGGCATGACTATCGTCGCCGCACTTATGACTGTCTTCTTTATCATGCAACTCGTAGGACAGGTGC
CGGCAGCGCTCTGGGTCATTTTCGGCGAGGACCGCTTTCGCTGGAGCGCGACGATGATCGGCCTGTCGCT
TGCGGTATTCGGAATCTTGCACGCCCTCGCTCAAGCCTTCGTCACTGGTCCCGCCACCAAACGTTTCGGC
GAGAAGCAGGCCATTATCGCCGGCATGGCGGCCGACGCGCTGGGCTACGTCTTGCTGGCGTTCGCGACGC
GAGGCTGGATGGCCTTCCCCATTATGATTCTTCTCGCTTCCGGCGGCATCGGGATGCCCGCGTTGCAGGC
CATGCTGTCCAGGCAGGTAGATGACGACCATCAGGGACAGCTTCAAGGATCGCTCGCGGCTCTTACCAGC
CAGCAAAAGGCCAGGAACCGTAAAAAGGCCGCGTTGCTGGCGTTTTTCCATAGGCTCCGCCCCCCTGACG
AGCATCACAAAAATCGACGCTCAAGTCAGAGGTGGCGAAACCCGACAGGACTATAAAGATACCAGGCGTT
TCCCCCTGGAAGCTCCCTCGTGCGCTCTCCTGTTCCGACCCTGCCGCTTACCGGATACCTGTCCGCCTTT
CTCCCTTCGGGAAGCGTGGCGCTTTCTCAATGCTCACGCTGTAGGTATCTCAGTTCGGTGTAGGTCGTTC
GCTCCAAGCTGGGCTGTGTGCACGAACCCCCCGTTCAGCCCGACCGCTGCGCCTTATCCGGTAACTATCG
TCTTGAGTCCAACCCGGTAAGACACGACTTATCGCCACTGGCAGCAGCCACTGGTAACAGGATTAGCAGA
GCGAGGTATGTAGGCGGTGCTACAGAGTTCTTGAAGTGGTGGCCTAACTACGGCTACACTAGAAGGACAG
TATTTGGTATCTGCGCTCTGCTGAAGCCAGTTACCTTCGGAAAAAGAGTTGGTAGCTCTTGATCCGGCAA
ACAAACCACCGCTGGTAGCGGTGGTTTTTTTGTTTGCAAGCAGCAGATTACGCGCAGAAAAAAAGGATCT
CAAGAAGATCCTTTGATCTTTTCTACGGGGTCTGACGCTCAGTGGAACGAAAACTCACGTTAAGGGATTT
TGGTCATGAGATTATCAAAAAGGATCTTCACCTAGATCCTTTTAAATTAAAAATGAAGTTTTAAATCAAT
CTAAAGTATATATGAGTAAACTTGGTCTGACAGTTACCAATGCTTAATCAGTGAGGCACCTATCTCAGCG
ATCTGTCTATTTCGTTCATCCATAGTTGCCTGACTCCCCGTCGTGTAGATAACTACGATACGGGAGGGCT
TACCATCTGGCCCCAGTGCTGCAATGATACCGCGAGACCCACGCTCACCGGCTCCAGATTTATCAGCAAT
AAACCAGCCAGCCGGAAGGGCCGAGCGCAGAAGTGGTCCTGCAACTTTATCCGCCTCCATCCAGTCTATT
AATTGTTGCCGGGAAGCTAGAGTAAGTAGTTCGCCAGTTAATAGTTTGCGCAACGTTGTTGCCATTGCTG
CAGGCATCGTGGTGTCACGCTCGTCGTTTGGTATGGCTTCATTCAGCTCCGGTTCCCAACGATCAAGGCG
AGTTACATGATCCCCCATGTTGTGCAAAAAAGCGGTTAGCTCCTTCGGTCCTCCGATCGTTGTCAGAAGT
AAGTTGGCCGCAGTGTTATCACTCATGGTTATGGCAGCACTGCATAATTCTCTTACTGTCATGCCATCCG
TAAGATGCTTTTCTGTGACTGGTGAGTACTCAACCAAGTCATTCTGAGAATAGTGTATGCGGCGACCGAG
TTGCTCTTGCCCGGCGTCAACACGGGATAATACCGCGCCACATAGCAGAACTTTAAAAGTGCTCATCATT
GGAAAACGTTCTTCGGGGCGAAAACTCTCAAGGATCTTACCGCTGTTGAGATCCAGTTCGATGTAACCCA
CTCGTGCACCCAACTGATCTTCAGCATCTTTTACTTTCACCAGCGTTTCTGGGTGAGCAAAAACAGGAAG
GCAAAATGCCGCAAAAAAGGGAATAAGGGCGACACGGAAATGTTGAATACTCATACTCTTCCTTTTTCAA
TATTATTGAAGCATTTATCAGGGTTATTGTCTCATGAGCGGATACATATTTGAATGTATTTAGAAAAATA
AACAAATAGGGGTTCCGCGCACATTTCCCCGAAAAGTGCCACCTGACGTCTAAGAAACCATTATTATCAT
GACATTAACCTATAAAAATAGGCGTATCACGAGCCCTTTCGT
Features (pLannotate 1.2.2; 6 found; start..end, strand, type, name):
     56..2568    +  promoter       Ac5 promoter: Drosophila melanogaster actin 5C promoter
   2594..4243    +  CDS            luciferase: firefly luciferase; luc
   5270..5741    +  CDS            TcR (fragment): tetracycline efflux protein; tet; confers resistance to tetracycline
   5785..6373    -  rep_origin     ori: high-copy-number ColE1/pMB1/pBR322/pUC origin of replication
   6544..7404    -  CDS            AmpR: β-lactamase; bla; confers resistance to ampicillin, carbenicillin, and related antibiotics
   7405..7509    -  promoter       AmpR promoter: bla
