[The description below was written by a language model from this plasmid's Addgene catalogue record and pLannotate feature annotations shown in this document.]
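Description:
pAc5.1C-Fluc-CG31224_A is a 7,602 nt insect expression plasmid that carries a firefly luciferase reporter linked to the 3′ UTR of the Drosophila melanogaster gene CG31224. The catalogue lists the backbone as unknown, although the name points to a pAc5.1-type vector, which fits the annotated features. In bacteria it is maintained through a ColE1/pUC-type origin of replication and selected with ampicillin via the β-lactamase gene and its own promoter. The feature annotation describes this origin as high-copy, whereas the catalogue entry records the plasmid as low copy. A partial tetracycline efflux coding sequence is also annotated. As a fragment, it is most likely a backbone remnant rather than a working marker.

The expression unit is driven by the Drosophila actin 5C promoter, a strong constitutive promoter commonly used in cultured fly cells such as S2 cells. The firefly luciferase open reading frame follows immediately downstream. The CG31224 3′ UTR is not annotated in the feature table. It presumably sits in the roughly 1 kb unannotated stretch after the luciferase coding sequence, but its exact boundaries, any polyadenylation signal, and the meaning of the "_A" suffix are not stated in the record.

With a 3′ UTR placed behind a luciferase reporter, elements in that UTR affecting mRNA stability or translation are read out as changes in luciferase activity. The record itself gives the purpose only as insect expression of the CG31224 3′ UTR. The depositor notes that the supplied sequence may be theoretical or based on Sanger reads.
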