Addgene plasmid #145865: pAc5.1C-Fluc-CG31224_A
Purpose: Insect Expression of CG31224-3UTR
Depositing lab: Elisa Izaurralde. Depositing organization: Max Planck Institute for Developmental Biology.
Backbone
  Vector backbone: Unknown
  Vector type: Insect Expression
Growth in bacteria
  Bacterial resistance: Ampicillin, 100 μg/mL
  Growth temperature: 37°C
  Growth strain: DH5alpha
  Copy number: Low Copy
Gene/Insert
  Gene/Insert name: CG31224-3UTR
  Species: D. melanogaster (fly)
  Entrez Gene: CG31224 (a.k.a. Dmel_CG31224, CG17796, CG7696, Dmel\CG31224, l(3)c00083)
  Cloning method: Unknown
Terms and licenses: Academic/Nonprofit Terms; Industry Terms: Not Available to Industry
Depositor comments: Plasmids from this collection were made available to the research community and donated after the lab closed. Please note that the sequence provided by the depositing laboratory may be theoretical/predicted or based on Sanger sequencing results. There may be discrepancies between sequencing results obtained by Addgene and the depositor sequence. If an Addgene verified sequence is not available, please contact before placing your order to request that our lab fully sequence the plasmid.
How to cite: pAc5.1C-Fluc-CG31224_A was a gift from Elisa Izaurralde (Addgene plasmid # 145865 ; http://n2t.net/addgene:145865 ; RRID:Addgene_145865)
